Addgene plasmid #77913: AK7 gRNA (BRDN0001145278)
Purpose: 3rd generation lentiviral gRNA plasmid targeting human AK7
Depositing lab: John Doench & David Root. Depositing organization: Broad Institute. Publication: Optimized sgRNA design to maximize activity and minimize off-target effects of CRISPR-Cas9. Doench JG, Fusi N, Sullender M, Hegde M, Vaimberg EW, Donovan KF, Smith I, Tothova Z, Wilen C, Orchard R, Virgin HW, Listgarten J, Root DE. Nat Biotechnol. 2016 Jan 18. doi: 10.1038/nbt.3437. PubMed 26780180.
Backbone
  Vector backbone: lentiGuide-Puro
  Backbone manufacturer: Zhang Lab (Addgene plasmid # 52963)
  Vector type: Mammalian Expression, Lentiviral, CRISPR
  Selectable markers: Puromycin
Growth in bacteria
  Bacterial resistance: Ampicillin, 100 μg/mL
  Growth temperature: 37°C
  Growth strain: DH5alpha
  Copy number: High Copy
Gene/Insert
  Gene/Insert name: AK7 (alt names: AK7; NM_152327.3)
  gRNA/shRNA sequence: ACTGCATCACATCCAACTGA
  Species: H. sapiens (human)
  Entrez Gene: AK7
  Promoter: hU6
  Cloning method: Unknown
  Sequencing primers: 5′ U6-F; 3′ pS2-R
Terms and licenses: Academic/Nonprofit Terms; Industry Terms: Not Available to Industry
Depositor comments: The gRNA was designed to target the following Genbank reference sequence(s): NM_152327.3. Note that this plasmid does NOT contain Cas9. It should be used in conjunction with lentiCas9-Blast (Addgene #52962) or otherwise with cell lines already expressing Cas9. Browse the full kinome gRNA library at http://www.addgene.org/pooled-library/broadgpp-human-kinome/ or visit http://www.broadinstitute.org/rnai/public/ for detailed protocols and information.
How to cite: AK7 gRNA (BRDN0001145278) was a gift from John Doench & David Root (Addgene plasmid # 77913 ; http://n2t.net/addgene:77913 ; RRID:Addgene_77913)
