[The description below was written by a language model from this plasmid's Addgene catalogue record and pLannotate feature annotations shown in this document.]
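Description:
AK7 gRNA (BRDN0001145278) is a third-generation lentiviral CRISPR guide plasmid built on the lentiGuide-Puro backbone and designed to target the human adenylate kinase 7 gene (AK7, designed against a RefSeq transcript). It is propagated in E. coli as a high-copy plasmid through a ColE1/pUC-type origin with ampicillin selection (AmpR). The backbone also carries an f1 origin, an SV40 origin and poly(A) signal, and remnants of lac and phage-promoter cloning elements.

The lentiviral transfer cassette begins with an RSV promoter fused to a truncated HIV-1 5' LTR, which drives Tat-independent production of the viral genome in packaging cells. It is followed by the Ψ packaging signal with a gag fragment and by the RRE for Rev-dependent nuclear export. Within the proviral region, a human U6 RNA polymerase III promoter transcribes the AK7-specific spacer joined to the Streptococcus pyogenes Cas9 gRNA scaffold. A cPPT/CTS element, which aids nuclear import of the reverse-transcribed genome, follows the guide cassette. Downstream, the EF-1α core promoter with its intron A expresses puromycin N-acetyltransferase for selection of transduced mammalian cells, and a WPRE enhances transcript expression. The cassette ends in a ΔU3 self-inactivating 3' LTR, which disables LTR promoter activity after integration.

The plasmid does not encode Cas9, so it must be used with a separate Cas9 lentiviral vector or in cells that already express Cas9. It is an individual clone associated with a human kinome gRNA library. It is intended for stable guide delivery and Cas9-mediated knockout of AK7 in human cells.
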