Features (pLannotate 1.2.2; 29 found; start..end, strand, type, name):
     14..80      +  CDS            small t antigen (fragment): SV40 (simian virus 40) small t antigen
    106..317     +  promoter       EF-1α core promoter: core promoter for human elongation factor EF-1α
    318..1256    +  intron         EF-1α intron A: intron upstream of the start codon of human EF-1α
   1278..1877    +  CDS            PuroR (fragment): puromycin N-acetyltransferase; pac from Streptomyces; confers resistance to puromycin
   1893..2481    +  misc_feature   WPRE: woodchuck hepatitis virus posttranscriptional regulatory element
   2532..2551    +  misc_feature   cPPT/CTS (fragment): central polypurine tract and central termination sequence of HIV-1
   2553..2786    +  LTR            3' LTR (ΔU3): self-inactivating 3' long terminal repeat (LTR) from HIV-1
   2864..2985    +  polyA_signal   SV40 poly(A) signal: SV40 polyadenylation signal
   3025..3160    +  rep_origin     SV40 ori: SV40 origin of replication
   3181..3199    -  promoter       T7 promoter: promoter for bacteriophage T7 RNA polymerase
   3207..3362    +  CDS            lacZα (fragment): LacZα fragment of β-galactosidase; lacZ fragment
   3367..3795    +  rep_origin     f1 ori (sequence partly withheld): f1 bacteriophage origin of replication; arrow indicates direction of (+) strand synthesis
   3848..3952    +  promoter       AmpR promoter: bla
   3953..4813    +  CDS            AmpR: β-lactamase; bla; confers resistance to ampicillin, carbenicillin, and related antibiotics
   4984..5572    +  rep_origin     ori: high-copy-number ColE1/pMB1/pBR322/pUC origin of replication
   5755..5847    +  CDS            lacI (fragment): lac repressor; lacI; The lac repressor binds to the lac operator to inhibit transcription in E. coli. This inhibition can be relieved by adding lactose or isopropyl-β-D-thiogalactopyranoside (IPTG).
   5860..5881    +  protein_bind   CAP binding site: CAP binding activates transcription in the presence of cAMP. E. coli catabolite activator protein
   5896..5926    +  promoter       lac promoter: promoter for the E. coli lac operon
   5934..5950    +  protein_bind   lac operator: The lac repressor binds to the lac operator to inhibit transcription in E. coli. This inhibition can be relieved by adding lactose or isopropyl-β-D-thiogalactopyranoside (IPTG). lac repressor encoded by lacI
   5995..6013    +  promoter       T3 promoter: promoter for bacteriophage T3 RNA polymerase
   6041..6267    +  promoter       RSV promoter: Rous sarcoma virus enhancer/promoter
   6268..6448    +  LTR            5' LTR (truncated): truncated 5' long terminal repeat (LTR) from HIV-1
   6495..6620    +  misc_feature   HIV-1 Ψ: packaging signal of human immunodeficiency virus type 1
   6604..6967    +  CDS            HIV-1 gag (fragment): gag protein from human immunodeficiency virus 1; gag
   7113..7346    +  misc_feature   RRE: The Rev response element (RRE) of HIV-1 allows for Rev-dependent mRNA export from the nucleus to the cytoplasm.
   7723..7749    +  CDS            Rev (fragment): human immunodeficiency virus 1 (HIV-1) Rev protein; rev; enhances nuclear export of unspliced and incompletely spliced viral mRNAs
   7753..7993    +  promoter       U6 promoter: RNA polymerase III promoter for human U6 snRNA
   8023..8098    +  misc_RNA       gRNA scaffold: guide RNA scaffold for the Streptococcus pyogenes CRISPR/Cas9 system
   8154..8271    +  misc_feature   cPPT/CTS: central polypurine tract and central termination sequence of HIV-1
>Addgene plasmid #77913 | AK7 gRNA (BRDN0001145278) | addgene full sequence | sequence record 188642 | Addgene Assembled Sequence
CCCGGGTGCAAAGATGGATAAAGTTTTAAACAGAGAGGAATCTTTGCAGCTAATGGACCTTCTAGGTCTT
GAAAGGAGTGGGAATTGGCTCCGGTGCCCGTCAGTGGGCAGAGCGCACATCGCCCACAGTCCCCGAGAAG
TTGGGGGGAGGGGTCGGCAATTGATCCGGTGCCTAGAGAAGGTGGCGCGGGGTAAACTGGGAAAGTGATG
TCGTGTACTGGCTCCGCCTTTTTCCCGAGGGTGGGGGAGAACCGTATATAAGTGCAGTAGTCGCCGTGAA
CGTTCTTTTTCGCAACGGGTTTGCCGCCAGAACACAGGTAAGTGCCGTGTGTGGTTCCCGCGGGCCTGGC
CTCTTTACGGGTTATGGCCCTTGCGTGCCTTGAATTACTTCCACCTGGCTGCAGTACGTGATTCTTGATC
CCGAGCTTCGGGTTGGAAGTGGGTGGGAGAGTTCGAGGCCTTGCGCTTAAGGAGCCCCTTCGCCTCGTGC
TTGAGTTGAGGCCTGGCCTGGGCGCTGGGGCCGCCGCGTGCGAATCTGGTGGCACCTTCGCGCCTGTCTC
GCTGCTTTCGATAAGTCTCTAGCCATTTAAAATTTTTGATGACCTGCTGCGACGCTTTTTTTCTGGCAAG
ATAGTCTTGTAAATGCGGGCCAAGATCTGCACACTGGTATTTCGGTTTTTGGGGCCGCGGGCGGCGACGG
GGCCCGTGCGTCCCAGCGCACATGTTCGGCGAGGCGGGGCCTGCGAGCGCGGCCACCGAGAATCGGACGG
GGGTAGTCTCAAGCTGGCCGGCCTGCTCTGGTGCCTGGCCTCGCGCCGCCGTGTATCGCCCCGCCCTGGG
CGGCAAGGCTGGCCCGGTCGGCACCAGTTGCGTGAGCGGAAAGATGGCCGCTTCCCGGCCCTGCTGCAGG
GAGCTCAAAATGGAGGACGCGGCGCTCGGGAGAGCGGGCGGGTGAGTCACCCACACAAAGGAAAAGGGCC
TTTCCGTCCTCAGCCGTCGCTTCATGTGACTCCACGGAGTACCGGGCGCCGTCCAGGCACCTCGATTAGT
TCTCGAGCTTTTGGAGTACGTCGTCTTTAGGTTGGGGGGAGGGGTTTTATGCGATGGAGTTTCCCCACAC
TGAGTGGGTGGAGACTGAAGTTAGGCCAGCTTGGCACTTGATGTAATTCTCCTTGGAATTTGCCCTTTTT
GAGTTTGGATCTTGGTTCATTCTCAAGCCTCAGACAGTGGTTCAAAGTTTTTTTCTTCCATTTCAGGTGT
CGTGACGTACGGCCACCATGACCGAGTACAAGCCCACGGTGCGCCTCGCCACCCGCGACGACGTCCCCAG
GGCCGTACGCACCCTCGCCGCCGCGTTCGCCGACTACCCCGCCACGCGCCACACCGTCGATCCGGACCGC
CACATCGAGCGGGTCACCGAGCTGCAAGAACTCTTCCTCACGCGCGTCGGGCTCGACATCGGCAAGGTGT
GGGTCGCGGACGACGGCGCCGCCGTGGCGGTCTGGACCACGCCGGAGAGCGTCGAAGCGGGGGCGGTGTT
CGCCGAGATCGGCCCGCGCATGGCCGAGTTGAGCGGTTCCCGGCTGGCCGCGCAGCAACAGATGGAAGGC
CTCCTGGCGCCGCACCGGCCCAAGGAGCCCGCGTGGTTCCTGGCCACCGTCGGAGTCTCGCCCGACCACC
AGGGCAAGGGTCTGGGCAGCGCCGTCGTGCTCCCCGGAGTGGAGGCGGCCGAGCGCGCCGGGGTGCCCGC
CTTCCTGGAGACCTCCGCGCCCCGCAACCTCCCCTTCTACGAGCGGCTCGGCTTCACCGTCACCGCCGAC
GTCGAGGTGCCCGAAGGACCGCGCACCTGGTGCATGACCCGCAAGCCCGGTGCCTGAACGCGTTAAGTCG
ACAATCAACCTCTGGATTACAAAATTTGTGAAAGATTGACTGGTATTCTTAACTATGTTGCTCCTTTTAC
GCTATGTGGATACGCTGCTTTAATGCCTTTGTATCATGCTATTGCTTCCCGTATGGCTTTCATTTTCTCC
TCCTTGTATAAATCCTGGTTGCTGTCTCTTTATGAGGAGTTGTGGCCCGTTGTCAGGCAACGTGGCGTGG
TGTGCACTGTGTTTGCTGACGCAACCCCCACTGGTTGGGGCATTGCCACCACCTGTCAGCTCCTTTCCGG
GACTTTCGCTTTCCCCCTCCCTATTGCCACGGCGGAACTCATCGCCGCCTGCCTTGCCCGCTGCTGGACA
GGGGCTCGGCTGTTGGGCACTGACAATTCCGTGGTGTTGTCGGGGAAATCATCGTCCTTTCCTTGGCTGC
TCGCCTGTGTTGCCACCTGGATTCTGCGCGGGACGTCCTTCTGCTACGTCCCTTCGGCCCTCAATCCAGC
GGACCTTCCTTCCCGCGGCCTGCTGCCGGCTCTGCGGCCTCTTCCGCGTCTTCGCCTTCGCCCTCAGACG
AGTCGGATCTCCCTTTGGGCCGCCTCCCCGCGTCGACTTTAAGACCAATGACTTACAAGGCAGCTGTAGA
TCTTAGCCACTTTTTAAAAGAAAAGGGGGGACTGGAAGGGCTAATTCACTCCCAACGAAGACAAGATCTG
CTTTTTGCTTGTACTGGGTCTCTCTGGTTAGACCAGATCTGAGCCTGGGAGCTCTCTGGCTAACTAGGGA
ACCCACTGCTTAAGCCTCAATAAAGCTTGCCTTGAGTGCTTCAAGTAGTGTGTGCCCGTCTGTTGTGTGA
CTCTGGTAACTAGAGATCCCTCAGACCCTTTTAGTCAGTGTGGAAAATCTCTAGCAGTACGTATAGTAGT
TCATGTCATCTTATTATTCAGTATTTATAACTTGCAAAGAAATGAATATCAGAGAGTGAGAGGAACTTGT
TTATTGCAGCTTATAATGGTTACAAATAAAGCAATAGCATCACAAATTTCACAAATAAAGCATTTTTTTC
ACTGCATTCTAGTTGTGGTTTGTCCAAACTCATCAATGTATCTTATCATGTCTGGCTCTAGCTATCCCGC
CCCTAACTCCGCCCATCCCGCCCCTAACTCCGCCCAGTTCCGCCCATTCTCCGCCCCATGGCTGACTAAT
TTTTTTTATTTATGCAGAGGCCGAGGCCGCCTCGGCCTCTGAGCTATTCCAGAAGTAGTGAGGAGGCTTT
TTTGGAGGCCTAGGGACGTACCCAATTCGCCCTATAGTGAGTCGTATTACGCGCGCTCACTGGCCGTCGT
TTTACAACGTCGTGACTGGGAAAACCCTGGCGTTACCCAACTTAATCGCCTTGCAGCACATCCCCCTTTC
GCCAGCTGGCGTAATAGCGAAGAGGCCCGCACCGATCGCCCTTCCCAACAGTTGCGCAGCCTGAATGGCG
AATGGG
[124 nt withheld, positions 3367-3490]
C
[91 nt withheld, positions 3492-3582]
A
[49 nt withheld, positions 3584-3632]
CCTTTGACGTTGGAGTCCACGTTCTTT
[37 nt withheld, positions 3660-3696]
ACCCTATCTCGGTCTATTCTTTTGATTTATAAGGGATTTTGCCGATTTCGGCCTATTGGTTAAAAAATGA
GCTGATTTAACAAAAATTTAACGCGAATTTTAACAAAATATTAACGCTTACAATTTAGGTGGCACTTTTC
GGGGAAATGTGCGCGGAACCCCTATTTGTTTATTTTTCTAAATACATTCAAATATGTATCCGCTCATGAG
ACAATAACCCTGATAAATGCTTCAATAATATTGAAAAAGGAAGAGTATGAGTATTCAACATTTCCGTGTC
GCCCTTATTCCCTTTTTTGCGGCATTTTGCCTTCCTGTTTTTGCTCACCCAGAAACGCTGGTGAAAGTAA
AAGATGCTGAAGATCAGTTGGGTGCACGAGTGGGTTACATCGAACTGGATCTCAACAGCGGTAAGATCCT
TGAGAGTTTTCGCCCCGAAGAACGTTTTCCAATGATGAGCACTTTTAAAGTTCTGCTATGTGGCGCGGTA
TTATCCCGTATTGACGCCGGGCAAGAGCAACTCGGTCGCCGCATACACTATTCTCAGAATGACTTGGTTG
AGTACTCACCAGTCACAGAAAAGCATCTTACGGATGGCATGACAGTAAGAGAATTATGCAGTGCTGCCAT
AACCATGAGTGATAACACTGCGGCCAACTTACTTCTGACAACGATCGGAGGACCGAAGGAGCTAACCGCT
TTTTTGCACAACATGGGGGATCATGTAACTCGCCTTGATCGTTGGGAACCGGAGCTGAATGAAGCCATAC
CAAACGACGAGCGTGACACCACGATGCCTGTAGCAATGGCAACAACGTTGCGCAAACTATTAACTGGCGA
ACTACTTACTCTAGCTTCCCGGCAACAATTAATAGACTGGATGGAGGCGGATAAAGTTGCAGGACCACTT
CTGCGCTCGGCCCTTCCGGCTGGCTGGTTTATTGCTGATAAATCTGGAGCCGGTGAGCGTGGGTCTCGCG
GTATCATTGCAGCACTGGGGCCAGATGGTAAGCCCTCCCGTATCGTAGTTATCTACACGACGGGGAGTCA
GGCAACTATGGATGAACGAAATAGACAGATCGCTGAGATAGGTGCCTCACTGATTAAGCATTGGTAACTG
TCAGACCAAGTTTACTCATATATACTTTAGATTGATTTAAAACTTCATTTTTAATTTAAAAGGATCTAGG
TGAAGATCCTTTTTGATAATCTCATGACCAAAATCCCTTAACGTGAGTTTTCGTTCCACTGAGCGTCAGA
CCCCGTAGAAAAGATCAAAGGATCTTCTTGAGATCCTTTTTTTCTGCGCGTAATCTGCTGCTTGCAAACA
AAAAAACCACCGCTACCAGCGGTGGTTTGTTTGCCGGATCAAGAGCTACCAACTCTTTTTCCGAAGGTAA
CTGGCTTCAGCAGAGCGCAGATACCAAATACTGTTCTTCTAGTGTAGCCGTAGTTAGGCCACCACTTCAA
GAACTCTGTAGCACCGCCTACATACCTCGCTCTGCTAATCCTGTTACCAGTGGCTGCTGCCAGTGGCGAT
AAGTCGTGTCTTACCGGGTTGGACTCAAGACGATAGTTACCGGATAAGGCGCAGCGGTCGGGCTGAACGG
GGGGTTCGTGCACACAGCCCAGCTTGGAGCGAACGACCTACACCGAACTGAGATACCTACAGCGTGAGCT
ATGAGAAAGCGCCACGCTTCCCGAAGGGAGAAAGGCGGACAGGTATCCGGTAAGCGGCAGGGTCGGAACA
GGAGAGCGCACGAGGGAGCTTCCAGGGGGAAACGCCTGGTATCTTTATAGTCCTGTCGGGTTTCGCCACC
TCTGACTTGAGCGTCGATTTTTGTGATGCTCGTCAGGGGGGCGGAGCCTATGGAAAAACGCCAGCAACGC
GGCCTTTTTACGGTTCCTGGCCTTTTGCTGGCCTTTTGCTCACATGTTCTTTCCTGCGTTATCCCCTGAT
TCTGTGGATAACCGTATTACCGCCTTTGAGTGAGCTGATACCGCTCGCCGCAGCCGAACGACCGAGCGCA
GCGAGTCAGTGAGCGAGGAAGCGGAAGAGCGCCCAATACGCAAACCGCCTCTCCCCGCGCGTTGGCCGAT
TCATTAATGCAGCTGGCACGACAGGTTTCCCGACTGGAAAGCGGGCAGTGAGCGCAACGCAATTAATGTG
AGTTAGCTCACTCATTAGGCACCCCAGGCTTTACACTTTATGCTTCCGGCTCGTATGTTGTGTGGAATTG
TGAGCGGATAACAATTTCACACAGGAAACAGCTATGACCATGATTACGCCAAGCGCGCAATTAACCCTCA
CTAAAGGGAACAAAAGCTGGAGCTGCAAGCTTAATGTAGTCTTATGCAATACTCTTGTAGTCTTGCAACA
TGGTAACGATGAGTTAGCAACATGCCTTACAAGGAGAGAAAAAGCACCGTGCATGCCGATTGGTGGAAGT
AAGGTGGTACGATCGTGCCTTATTAGGAAGGCAACAGACGGGTCTGACATGGATTGGACGAACCACTGAA
TTGCCGCATTGCAGAGATATTGTATTTAAGTGCCTAGCTCGATACATAAACGGGTCTCTCTGGTTAGACC
AGATCTGAGCCTGGGAGCTCTCTGGCTAACTAGGGAACCCACTGCTTAAGCCTCAATAAAGCTTGCCTTG
AGTGCTTCAAGTAGTGTGTGCCCGTCTGTTGTGTGACTCTGGTAACTAGAGATCCCTCAGACCCTTTTAG
TCAGTGTGGAAAATCTCTAGCAGTGGCGCCCGAACAGGGACTTGAAAGCGAAAGGGAAACCAGAGGAGCT
CTCTCGACGCAGGACTCGGCTTGCTGAAGCGCGCACGGCAAGAGGCGAGGGGCGGCGACTGGTGAGTACG
CCAAAAATTTTGACTAGCGGAGGCTAGAAGGAGAGAGATGGGTGCGAGAGCGTCAGTATTAAGCGGGGGA
GAATTAGATCGCGATGGGAAAAAATTCGGTTAAGGCCAGGGGGAAAGAAAAAATATAAATTAAAACATAT
AGTATGGGCAAGCAGGGAGCTAGAACGATTCGCAGTTAATCCTGGCCTGTTAGAAACATCAGAAGGCTGT
AGACAAATACTGGGACAGCTACAACCATCCCTTCAGACAGGATCAGAAGAACTTAGATCATTATATAATA
CAGTAGCAACCCTCTATTGTGTGCATCAAAGGATAGAGATAAAAGACACCAAGGAAGCTTTAGACAAGAT
AGAGGAAGAGCAAAACAAAAGTAAGACCACCGCACAGCAAGCGGCCGCTGATCTTCAGACCTGGAGGAGG
AGATATGAGGGACAATTGGAGAAGTGAATTATATAAATATAAAGTAGTAAAAATTGAACCATTAGGAGTA
GCACCCACCAAGGCAAAGAGAAGAGTGGTGCAGAGAGAAAAAAGAGCAGTGGGAATAGGAGCTTTGTTCC
TTGGGTTCTTGGGAGCAGCAGGAAGCACTATGGGCGCAGCGTCAATGACGCTGACGGTACAGGCCAGACA
ATTATTGTCTGGTATAGTGCAGCAGCAGAACAATTTGCTGAGGGCTATTGAGGCGCAACAGCATCTGTTG
CAACTCACAGTCTGGGGCATCAAGCAGCTCCAGGCAAGAATCCTGGCTGTGGAAAGATACCTAAAGGATC
AACAGCTCCTGGGGATTTGGGGTTGCTCTGGAAAACTCATTTGCACCACTGCTGTGCCTTGGAATGCTAG
TTGGAGTAATAAATCTCTGGAACAGATTTGGAATCACACGACCTGGATGGAGTGGGACAGAGAAATTAAC
AATTACACAAGCTTAATACACTCCTTAATTGAAGAATCGCAAAACCAGCAAGAAAAGAATGAACAAGAAT
TATTGGAATTAGATAAATGGGCAAGTTTGTGGAATTGGTTTAACATAACAAATTGGCTGTGGTATATAAA
ATTATTCATAATGATAGTAGGAGGCTTGGTAGGTTTAAGAATAGTTTTTGCTGTACTTTCTATAGTGAAT
AGAGTTAGGCAGGGATATTCACCATTATCGTTTCAGACCCACCTCCCAACCCCGAGGGGACCCAGAGAGG
GCCTATTTCCCATGATTCCTTCATATTTGCATATACGATACAAGGCTGTTAGAGAGATAATTAGAATTAA
TTTGACTGTAAACACAAAGATATTAGTACAAAATACGTGACGTAGAAAGTAATAATTTCTTGGGTAGTTT
GCAGTTTTAAAATTATGTTTTAAAATGGACTATCATATGCTTACCGTAACTTGAAAGTATTTCGATTTCT
TGGCTTTATATATCTTGTGGAAAGGACGAAACACCGACTGCATCACATCCAACTGAGTTTTAGAGCTAGA
AATAGCAAGTTAAAATAAGGCTAGTCCGTTATCAACTTGAAAAAGTGGCACCGAGTCGGTGCTTTTTTAA
GCTTGGCGTAACTAGATCTTGAGACAAATGGCAGTATTCATCCACAATTTTAAAAGAAAAGGGGGGATTG
GGGGGTACAGTGCAGGGGAAAGAATAGTAGACATAATAGCAACAGACATACAAACTAAAGAATTACAAAA
ACAAATTACAAAAATTCAAAATTTTCGGGTTTATTACAGGGACAGCAGAGATCCACTTTGGCGCCGGCTC
GAGGGGG
