>Addgene plasmid #77913 | AK7 gRNA (BRDN0001145278) | depositor partial sequence | sequence record 145373 | Target Sequence
ACTGCATCACATCCAACTGA
