>Addgene plasmid #77913 | AK7 gRNA (BRDN0001145278) | addgene partial sequence | sequence record 188641 | hU6-F
TAGAAAGTAATAATTTCTTGGGTAGTTTGCAGTTTTAAAATTATGTTTTAAAATGGACTATCATATGCTT
ACCGTAACTTGAAAGTATTTCGATTTCTTGGCTTTATATATCTTGTGGAAAGGACGAAACACCGACTGCA
TCACATCCAACTGAGTTTTAGAGCTAGAAATAGCAAGTTAAAATAAGGCTAGTCCGTTATCAACTTGAAA
AAGTGGCACCGAGTCGGTGCTTTTTTAAGCTTGGCGTAACTAGATCTTGAGACAAATGGCAGTATTCATC
CACAATTTTAAAAGAAAAGGGGGGATTGGGGGGTACAGTGCAGGGGAAAGAATAGTAGACATAATAGCAA
CAGACATACAAACTAAAGAATTACAAAAACAAATTACAAAAATTCAAAATTTTCGGGTTTATTACAGGGA
CAGCAGAGATCCACTTTGGCGCCGGCTCGAGGGGGCCCGGGTGCAAAGATGGATAAAGTTTTAAACAGAG
AGGAATCTTTGCAGCTAATGGACCTTCTAGGTCTTGAAAGGAGTGGGAATTGGCTCCGGTGCCCGTCAGT
GGGCAGAGCG
